Addgene plasmid #107220: GW1-mito-mCherry-roGFP2
Purpose: Mammalian expression plasmid to target the mCherry-roGFP2 sensor to the mitochondrial matrix.
Depositing lab: Mathew Tantama. Depositing organization: Purdue University. Publication: Extending roGFP Emission via Forster-Type Resonance Energy Transfer Relay Enables Simultaneous Dual Compartment Ratiometric Redox Imaging in Live Cells. Norcross S, Trull KJ, Snaider J, Doan S, Tat K, Huang L, Tantama M. ACS Sens. 2017 Nov 22;2(11):1721-1729. doi: 10.1021/acssensors.7b00689. Epub 2017 Nov 7. PubMed 29072071.
Backbone
  Vector backbone: GW1-mito
  Backbone size w/o insert (bp): 5649
  Total vector size (bp): 7137
  Vector type: Mammalian Expression
Growth in bacteria
  Bacterial resistance: Ampicillin, 100 μg/mL
  Growth temperature: 37°C
  Growth strain: DH5alpha
  Copy number: Unknown
Gene/Insert
  Gene/Insert name: mCherry-roGFP2
  Insert size (bp): 1488
  Promoter: CMV
  Tag / fusion protein: 4xCox8 (N terminal on insert)
  Cloning method: Restriction Enzyme; 5′ cloning site SgrAI (not destroyed); 3′ cloning site EcoRI (not destroyed)
  Sequencing primers: 5′ CTG AAT CGG AGT GAG TGC; 3′ CCT CTA CAA ATG TGG TAT GG
Terms and licenses: Academic/Nonprofit Terms; Industry Terms: Not Available to Industry
How to cite: GW1-mito-mCherry-roGFP2 was a gift from Mathew Tantama (Addgene plasmid # 107220 ; http://n2t.net/addgene:107220 ; RRID:Addgene_107220)
