[The description below was written by a language model from this plasmid's Addgene catalogue record and pLannotate feature annotations shown in this document.]
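Description:
GW1-mito-mCherry-roGFP2 is a mammalian expression plasmid built on the GW1-mito backbone that targets a red-shifted redox sensor to the mitochondrial matrix. It is propagated in E. coli through a high-copy ColE1/pUC-type origin and selected with ampicillin via the β-lactamase gene. No mammalian selection marker is annotated, so the plasmid appears suited to transient transfection. The backbone also carries non-functional remnants of earlier cloning vectors, including fragments of lacI, lacZα, rop, bom and the SV40 origin, along with a lac promoter and operator.

Transcription is driven by the human cytomegalovirus immediate early enhancer and promoter, followed by CMV intron A, which generally improves expression of the spliced message, and is terminated by an SV40 polyadenylation signal. The open reading frame begins with a mitochondrial targeting sequence from cytochrome c oxidase subunit 8. The catalogue lists this as four tandem copies (4xCox8), although the automated annotation flags only one COX8A fragment. It is followed by mCherry fused to roGFP2. The annotation labels the roGFP2 portion as EGFP, which is expected because roGFP2 is a GFP variant engineered with redox-sensitive cysteines. According to the associated publication title, the design relays the roGFP signal to mCherry by Förster-type energy transfer. This extends the sensor's emission so that it can be combined with a second sensor for simultaneous ratiometric redox imaging of two compartments in live cells.

The two sequence records differ: the depositor's map is 7,137 nt, matching the catalogue size, whereas the repository's sequencing result is 7,684 nt and includes an f1 origin absent from the depositor's annotation.
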