Features (pLannotate 1.2.2; 21 found; start..end, strand, type, name):
    189..275     +  CDS            COX8A (fragment): COX8A_HUMAN - Also known as COX8, COX8L. Experimental evidence at protein level: Swiss-Prot protein existence level 1. Component of the cytochrome c oxidase, the last enzyme in the mitochondrial electron transport chain which drives oxidative phosphorylation. The respiratory chain contains 3 multisubunit complexes succinate dehydrogenase (complex II, CII), ubiquinol- cytochrome c oxidoreductase (cytochrome b-c1 complex, complex III, CIII) and cytochrome c oxidase (complex IV, CIV), that cooperate to transfer electrons derived from NADH and succinate to molecular oxygen, creating an electrochem
    606..1313    +  CDS            mCherry: mCherry is a basic (constitutively fluorescent) red fluorescent protein published in 2004, derived from Discosoma sp.. It is reported to be a very rapidly-maturing monomer with low acid sensitivity.
   1335..2051    +  CDS            EGFP: the original enhanced GFP (Yang et al., 1996) mammalian codon-optimized
   2070..2154    +  CDS            large T antigen (fragment): large T antigen from SV40 (simian virus 40)
   2177..2311    +  polyA_signal   SV40 poly(A) signal: SV40 polyadenylation signal
   2359..2375    -  protein_bind   lac operator: The lac repressor binds to the lac operator to inhibit transcription in E. coli. This inhibition can be relieved by adding lactose or isopropyl-β-D-thiogalactopyranoside (IPTG). lac repressor encoded by lacI
   2383..2413    -  promoter       lac promoter: promoter for the E. coli lac operon
   2428..2449    -  protein_bind   CAP binding site: CAP binding activates transcription in the presence of cAMP. E. coli catabolite activator protein
   2462..2554    -  CDS            lacI (fragment): lac repressor; lacI; The lac repressor binds to the lac operator to inhibit transcription in E. coli. This inhibition can be relieved by adding lactose or isopropyl-β-D-thiogalactopyranoside (IPTG).
   2737..3325    -  rep_origin     ori: high-copy-number ColE1/pMB1/pBR322/pUC origin of replication
   3496..4356    -  CDS            AmpR: β-lactamase; bla; confers resistance to ampicillin, carbenicillin, and related antibiotics
   4357..4374    -  promoter       AmpR promoter (fragment): bla
   4410..4498    -  promoter       AmpR promoter (fragment): bla
   4593..4628    +  CDS            rop (fragment): Rop protein, which maintains plasmids at low copy number; rop
   4730..4781    +  misc_feature   bom (fragment): basis of mobility region from pBR322
   4790..4866    -  rep_origin     SV40 ori (fragment): SV40 origin of replication
   4873..5027    -  CDS            lacZα (fragment): LacZα fragment of β-galactosidase; lacZ fragment
   5040..5408    -  CDS            UL127 (fragment): UL127_HCMVA - Protein predicted: Swiss-Prot protein existence level 4. From Human cytomegalovirus (strain AD169) (HHV-5) (Human herpesvirus 5).
   5575..5954    +  enhancer       CMV enhancer: human cytomegalovirus immediate early enhancer
   5955..6158    +  promoter       CMV promoter: human cytomegalovirus (CMV) immediate early promoter
   6294..7120    +  intron         CMV intron A: human cytomegalovirus intron A (Chapman et al., 1991)
>Addgene plasmid #107220 | GW1-mito-mCherry-roGFP2 | depositor full sequence | sequence record 202526 | GW1-mito-mCherry-roGFP2 sequence 7137 bps
AAGCTTCCCGGCCACAGCAATCGATCCATGACACAACCAGTGACAAGCAGTCCCCCAGTGAAACCGCATC
CGCATCCGAGTCCGATACCGATAAAGATTCTGAATCGGAGTGAGTGCCGCGTCCGAGAGCGTTCCCTGTC
CACGTCCACCATCGGCGGAGCAGGTGTGCCTGAGGCCTCTAGACCACCATGAGCGTGCTGACACCATTGT
TGCTCAGAGGCCTCACTGGTTCAGCCAGGCGGCTGCCAGTCCCAAGAGCTAAGATCCATAGTCTGGGAGA
TCCAATGTCAGTTCTCACTCCCCTTTTGCTTAGGGGACTGACCGGAAGCGCTCGGCGGTTGCCTGTCCCA
CGCGCCAAGATTCACTCCCTGGGCGACCCTATGAGTGTCCTTACTCCTCTTTTGCTGAGAGGCTTGACAG
GGAGCGCTCGGAGGCTCCCAGTGCCTCGCGCAAAGATCCATTCTCTCGGAGATCCCATGTCCGTCCTCAC
TCCTCTGCTGCTGCGCGGGCTTACAGGTTCCGCTCGCCGCCTGCCTGTTCCTCGGGCAAAGATACACAGT
CTGGGCGATCCTCACCGGCGTGGAGGAGCATCTGGTGGAGCTAGTATGGTGAGCAAGGGCGAGGAGGATA
ACATGGCCATCATCAAGGAGTTCATGCGCTTCAAGGTGCACATGGAGGGCTCCGTGAACGGCCACGAGTT
CGAGATCGAGGGCGAGGGCGAGGGCCGCCCCTACGAGGGCACCCAGACCGCCAAGCTGAAGGTGACCAAG
GGTGGCCCCCTGCCCTTCGCCTGGGACATCCTGTCCCCTCAGTTCATGTACGGCTCCAAGGCCTACGTGA
AGCACCCCGCCGACATCCCCGACTACTTGAAGCTGTCCTTCCCCGAGGGCTTCAAGTGGGAGCGCGTGAT
GAACTTCGAGGACGGCGGCGTGGTGACCGTGACCCAGGACTCCTCCCTGCAGGACGGCGAGTTCATCTAC
AAGGTGAAGCTGCGCGGCACCAACTTCCCCTCCGACGGCCCCGTAATGCAGAAGAAGACCATGGGCTGGG
AGGCCTCCTCCGAGCGGATGTACCCCGAGGACGGCGCCCTGAAGGGCGAGATCAAGCAGAGGCTGAAGCT
GAAGGACGGCGGCCACTACGACGCTGAGGTCAAGACCACCTACAAGGCCAAGAAGCCCGTGCAGCTGCCC
GGCGCCTACAACGTCAACATCAAGTTGGACATCACCTCCCACAACGAGGACTACACCATCGTGGAACAGT
ACGAACGCGCCGAGGGTCGTCACTCTACCGGCGGCATGGACGAGCTGTACAAGGGAGGTTCAGGAGGTCG
ATCCGTGAGCAAGGGCGAGGAGCTGTTCACCGGGGTGGTGCCCATCCTGGTCGAGCTGGACGGCGACGTA
AACGGCCACAAGTTCAGCGTGTCCGGCGAGGGCGAGGGCGATGCCACCTACGGCAAGCTGACCCTGAAGT
TCATCTCCACCACCGGCAAGCTGCCCGTGCCCTGGCCCACCCTCGTGACCACCCTGACCTACGGCGTGCA
GTGCTTCAGCCGCTACCCCGACCACATGAAGCAGCACGACTTCTTCAAGTCCGCCATGCCCGAAGGCTAC
GTCCAGGAGCGCACCATCTTCTTCAAGGACGACGGCAACTACAAGACCCGCGCCGAGGTGAAGTTCGAGG
GCGACACCCTGGTGAACCGCATCGAGCTGAAGGGCATCGACTTCAAGGAGGACGGCAACATCCTGGGGCA
CAAGCTGGAGTACAACTACAACTGCCACAACGTCTATATCATGGCCGACAAGCAGAAGAACGGCATCAAG
GTGAACTTCAAGATCCGCCACAACATCGAGGACGGCAGCGTGCAGCTCGCCGACCACTACCAGCAGAACA
CCCCCATCGGCGACGGCCCCGTGCTGCTGCCCGACAACCACTACCTGAGCACCTGCTCCGCCCTGAGCAA
AGACCCCAACGAGAAGCGCGATCACATGGTCCTGCTGGAGTTCGTGACCGCCGCCGGGATCACTCTCGGC
ATGGACGAGCTGTACAAGTAATAAACTCGACGAATTCATTGATCATAATCAGCCATACCACATTTGTAGA
GGTTTTACTTGCTTTAAAAAACCTCCCACACCTCCCCCTGAACCTGAAACATAAAATGAATGCAATTGTT
GTTGTTAACTTGTTTATTGCAGCTTATAATGGTTACAAATAAAGCAATAGCATCACAAATTTCACAAATA
AAGCATTTTTTTCACTGCATTCTAGTTGTGGTTTGTCCAAACTCATCAATGTATCTTATCATGTCTGGAT
CCGTACCGAGCTCGCGTAATCATGGTCATAGCTGTTTCCTGTGTGAAATTGTTATCCGCTCACAATTCCA
CACAACATACGAGCCGGAAGCATAAAGTGTAAAGCCTGGGGTGCCTAATGAGTGAGCTAACTCACATTAA
TTGCGTTGCGCTCACTGCCCGCTTTCCAGTCGGGAAACCTGTCGTGCCAGCTGCATTAATGAATCGGCCA
ACGCGCGGGGAGAGGCGGTTTGCGTATTGGGCGCTCTTCCGCTTCCTCGCTCACTGACTCGCTGCGCTCG
GTCGTTCGGCTGCGGCGAGCGGTATCAGCTCACTCAAAGGCGGTAATACGGTTATCCACAGAATCAGGGG
ATAACGCAGGAAAGAACATGTGAGCAAAAGGCCAGCAAAAGGCCAGGAACCGTAAAAAGGCCGCGTTGCT
GGCGTTTTTCCATAGGCTCCGCCCCCCTGACGAGCATCACAAAAATCGACGCTCAAGTCAGAGGTGGCGA
AACCCGACAGGACTATAAAGATACCAGGCGTTTCCCCCTGGAAGCTCCCTCGTGCGCTCTCCTGTTCCGA
CCCTGCCGCTTACCGGATACCTGTCCGCCTTTCTCCCTTCGGGAAGCGTGGCGCTTTCTCAATGCTCACG
CTGTAGGTATCTCAGTTCGGTGTAGGTCGTTCGCTCCAAGCTGGGCTGTGTGCACGAACCCCCCGTTCAG
CCCGACCGCTGCGCCTTATCCGGTAACTATCGTCTTGAGTCCAACCCGGTAAGACACGACTTATCGCCAC
TGGCAGCAGCCACTGGTAACAGGATTAGCAGAGCGAGGTATGTAGGCGGTGCTACAGAGTTCTTGAAGTG
GTGGCCTAACTACGGCTACACTAGAAGGACAGTATTTGGTATCTGCGCTCTGCTGAAGCCAGTTACCTTC
GGAAAAAGAGTTGGTAGCTCTTGATCCGGCAAACAAACCACCGCTGGTAGCGGTGGTTTTTTTGTTTGCA
AGCAGCAGATTACGCGCAGAAAAAAAGGATCTCAAGAAGATCCTTTGATCTTTTCTACGGGGTCTGACGC
TCAGTGGAACGAAAACTCACGTTAAGGGATTTTGGTCATGAGATTATCAAAAAGGATCTTCACCTAGATC
CTTTTAAATTAAAAATGAAGTTTTAAATCAATCTAAAGTATATATGAGTAAACTTGGTCTGACAGTTACC
AATGCTTAATCAGTGAGGCACCTATCTCAGCGATCTGTCTATTTCGTTCATCCATAGTTGCCTGACTCCC
CGTCGTGTAGATAACTACGATACGGGAGGGCTTACCATCTGGCCCCAGTGCTGCAATGATACCGCGAGAC
CCACGCTCACCGGCTCCAGATTTATCAGCAATAAACCAGCCAGCCGGAAGGGCCGAGCGCAGAAGTGGTC
CTGCAACTTTATCCGCCTCCATCCAGTCTATTAATTGTTGCCGGGAAGCTAGAGTAAGTAGTTCGCCAGT
TAATAGTTTGCGCAACGTTGTTGCCATTGCTACAGGCATCGTGGTGTCACGCTCGTCGTTTGGTATGGCT
TCATTCAGCTCCGGTTCCCAACGATCAAGGCGAGTTACATGATCCCCCATGTTGTGCAAAAAAGCGGTTA
GCTCCTTCGGTCCTCCGATCGTTGTCAGAAGTAAGTTGGCCGCAGTGTTATCACTCATGGTTATGGCAGC
ACTGCATAATTCTCTTACTGTCATGCCATCCGTAAGATGCTTTTCTGTGACTGGTGAGTACTCAACCAAG
TCATTCTGAGAATAGTGTATGCGGCGACCGAGTTGCTCTTGCCCGGCGTCAATACGGGATAATACCGCGC
CACATAGCAGAACTTTAAAAGTGCTCATCATTGGAAAACGTTCTTCGGGGCGAAAACTCTCAAGGATCTT
ACCGCTGTTGAGATCCAGTTCGATGTAACCCACTCGTGCACCCAACTGATCTTCAGCATCTTTTACTTTC
ACCAGCGTTTCTGGGTGAGCAAAAACAGGAAGGCAAAATGCCGCAAAAAAGGGAATAAGGGCGACACGGA
AATGTTGAATACTCATACTCTTCCTTTTTCAATAAGCGGCCGCGGCCATGCCGGCCACTAGTCTCGAGTT
ATTATTGAAGCATTTATCAGGGTTATTGTCTCATGAGCGGATACATATTTGAATGTATTTAGAAAAATAA
ACAAATAGGGGTTCCGCGCACATTTCCCCGAAAAGTGCCACCTGACGTCTAAGAAACCATTATTATCATG
ACATTAACCTATAAAAATAGGCGTATCACGAGGCCCTTTCGTCTCGCGCGTTTCGGTGATGACGGTGAAA
ACCTCTGACACATGCAGCTCCCGGAGACGGTCACAGCTTGTCTGTAAGCGGATGCCGGGAGCAGACAAGC
CCGTCAGGGCGCGTCAGCGGGTGTTGGCGGGTGTCGGGGCTGGCTTAACTATGCGGCATCAGAGCAGATT
GTACTGAGAGTGCACCATATGAAGACGTCGCCTCCTCACTACTTCTGGAATAGCTCAGAGGCCGAGGCGG
CCTCGGCCTCTGCATAAATAAAAAAAATTAGTCAGCGCGCCATTCGCCATTCAGGCTGCGCAACTGTTGG
GAAGGGCGATCGGTGCGGGCCTCTTCGCTATTACGCCAGCTGGCGAAAGGGGGATGTGCTGCAAGGCGAT
TAAGTTGGGTAACGCCAGGGTTTTCCCAGTCACGACGTTGTAAAACGACGGCCAGTGCCATCTGCAGTGA
ATAATAAAATGTGTGTTTGTCCGAAATACGCGTTTGAGATTTCTGTCCCGACTAAATTCATGTCGCGCGA
TAGTGGTGTTTATCGCCGATAGAGATGGCGATATTGGAAAAATCGATATTTGAAAATATGGCATATTGAA
AATGTCGCCGATGTGAGTTTCTGTGTAACTGATATCGCCATTTTTCCAAAAGTTGATTTTTGGGCATACG
CGATATCTGGCGATACGCTTATATCGTTTACGGGGGATGGCGATAGACGCCTTTGGTGACTTGGGCGATT
CTGTGTGTCGCAAATATCGCAGTTTCGATATAGGTGACAGACGATATGAGGCTATATCGCCGATAGAGGC
GACATCAAGCTGGCACATGGCCAATGCATATCGATCTATACATTGAATCAATATTGGCCATTAGCCATAT
TATTCATTGGTTATATAGCATAAATCAATATTGGCTATTGGCCATTGCATACGTTGTATCCATATCATAA
TATGTACATTTATATTGGCTCATGTCCAACATTACCGCCATGTTGACATTGATTATTGACTAGTTATTAA
TAGTAATCAATTACGGGGTCATTAGTTCATAGCCCATATATGGAGTTCCGCGTTACATAACTTACGGTAA
ATGGCCCGCCTGGCTGACCGCCCAACGACCCCCGCCCATTGACGTCAATAATGACGTATGTTCCCATAGT
AACGCCAATAGGGACTTTCCATTGACGTCAATGGGTGGAGTATTTACGGTAAACTGCCCACTTGGCAGTA
CATCAAGTGTATCATATGCCAAGTACGCCCCCTATTGACGTCAATGACGGTAAATGGCCCGCCTGGCATT
ATGCCCAGTACATGACCTTATGGGACTTTCCTACTTGGCAGTACATCTACGTATTAGTCATCGCTATTAC
CATGGTGATGCGGTTTTGGCAGTACATCAATGGGCGTGGATAGCGGTTTGACTCACGGGGATTTCCAAGT
CTCCACCCCATTGACGTCAATGGGAGTTTGTTTTGGCACCAAAATCAACGGGACTTTCCAAAATGTCGTA
ACAACTCCGCCCCATTGACGCAAATGGGCGGTAGGCGTGTACGGTGGGAGGTCTATATAAGCAGAGCTCG
TTTAGTGAACCGTCAGATCGCCTGGAGACGCCATCCACGCTGTTTTGACCTCCATAGAAGACACCGGGAC
CGATCCAGCCTCCGCGGCCGGGAACGGTGCATTGGAACGCGGATTCCCCGTGCCAAGAGTGACGTAAGTA
CCGCCTATAGAGTCTATAGGCCCACCCCCTTGGCTTCTTATGCATGCTATACTGTTTTTGGCTTGGGGTC
TATACACCCCCGCTTCCTCATGTTATAGGTGATGGTATAGCTTAGCCTATAGGTGTGGGTTATTGACCAT
TATTGACCACTCCCCTATTGGTGACGATACTTTCCATTACTAATCCATAACATGGCTCTTTGCCACAACT
CTCTTTATTGGCTATATGCCAATACACTGTCCTTCAGAGACTGACACGGACTCTGTATTTTTACAGGATG
GGGTCTCATTTATTATTTACAAATTCACATATACAACACCACCGTCCCCAGTGCCCGCAGTTTTTATTAA
ACATAACGTGGGATCTCCACGCGAATCTCGGGTACGTGTTCCGGACATGGGCTCTTCTCCGGTAGCGGCG
GAGCTTCTACATCCGAGCCCTGCTCCCATGCCTCCAGCGACTCATGGTCGCTCGGCAGCTCCTTGCTCCT
AACAGTGGAGGCCAGACTTAGGCACAGCACGATGCCCACCACCACCAGTGTGCCGCACAAGGCCGTGGCG
GTAGGGTATGTGTCTGAAAATGAGCTCGGGGAGCGGGCTTGCACCGCTGACGCATTTGGAAGACTTAAGG
CAGCGGCAGAAGAAGATGCAGGCAGCTGAGTTGTTGTGTTCTGATAAGAGTCAGAGGTAACTCCCGTTGC
GGTGCTGTTAACGGTGGAGGGCAGTGTAGTCTGAGCAGTACTCGTTGCTGCCGCGCGCGCCACCAGACAT
AATAGCTGACAGACTAACAGACTGTTCCTTTCCATGGGTCTTTTCTGCAGTCACCGTCCTTGACACG
