Features (pLannotate 1.2.2; 21 found; start..end, strand, type, name):
    111..490     +  enhancer       CMV enhancer: human cytomegalovirus immediate early enhancer
    491..694     +  promoter       CMV promoter: human cytomegalovirus (CMV) immediate early promoter
    830..1656    +  intron         CMV intron A: human cytomegalovirus intron A (Chapman et al., 1991)
   1862..1948    +  CDS            COX8A (fragment): COX8A_HUMAN - Also known as COX8, COX8L. Experimental evidence at protein level: Swiss-Prot protein existence level 1. Component of the cytochrome c oxidase, the last enzyme in the mitochondrial electron transport chain which drives oxidative phosphorylation. The respiratory chain contains 3 multisubunit complexes succinate dehydrogenase (complex II, CII), ubiquinol- cytochrome c oxidoreductase (cytochrome b-c1 complex, complex III, CIII) and cytochrome c oxidase (complex IV, CIV), that cooperate to transfer electrons derived from NADH and succinate to molecular oxygen, creating an electrochem
   2279..2986    +  CDS            mCherry: mCherry is a basic (constitutively fluorescent) red fluorescent protein published in 2004, derived from Discosoma sp.. It is reported to be a very rapidly-maturing monomer with low acid sensitivity.
   3008..3724    +  CDS            EGFP: the original enhanced GFP (Yang et al., 1996) mammalian codon-optimized
   3743..3827    +  CDS            large T antigen (fragment): large T antigen from SV40 (simian virus 40)
   3850..3984    +  polyA_signal   SV40 poly(A) signal: SV40 polyadenylation signal
   4031..4047    -  protein_bind   lac operator: The lac repressor binds to the lac operator to inhibit transcription in E. coli. This inhibition can be relieved by adding lactose or isopropyl-β-D-thiogalactopyranoside (IPTG). lac repressor encoded by lacI
   4055..4085    -  promoter       lac promoter: promoter for the E. coli lac operon
   4133..4225    -  CDS            lacI (fragment): lac repressor; lacI; The lac repressor binds to the lac operator to inhibit transcription in E. coli. This inhibition can be relieved by adding lactose or isopropyl-β-D-thiogalactopyranoside (IPTG).
   4408..4996    -  rep_origin     ori: high-copy-number ColE1/pMB1/pBR322/pUC origin of replication
   5167..6027    -  CDS            AmpR: β-lactamase; bla; confers resistance to ampicillin, carbenicillin, and related antibiotics
   6028..6045    -  promoter       AmpR promoter (fragment): bla
   6169..6597    -  rep_origin     f1 ori (sequence partly withheld): f1 bacteriophage origin of replication; arrow indicates direction of (+) strand synthesis
   6613..6701    -  promoter       AmpR promoter (fragment): bla
   6796..6831    +  CDS            rop (fragment): Rop protein, which maintains plasmids at low copy number; rop
   6933..6984    +  misc_feature   bom (fragment): basis of mobility region from pBR322
   6993..7068    -  rep_origin     SV40 ori (fragment): SV40 origin of replication
   7076..7230    -  CDS            lacZα (fragment): LacZα fragment of β-galactosidase; lacZ fragment
   7251..7628    -  CDS            UL127: UL127_HCMVA - Protein predicted: Swiss-Prot protein existence level 4. From Human cytomegalovirus (strain AD169) (HHV-5) (Human herpesvirus 5).
>Addgene plasmid #107220 | GW1-mito-mCherry-roGFP2 | addgene full sequence | sequence record 205712 | Addgene NGS Result
CATTGGTTATATAGCATAAATCAATATTGGCTATTGGCCATTGCATACGTTGTATCCATATCATAATATG
TACATTTATATTGGCTCATGTCCAACATTACCGCCATGTTGACATTGATTATTGACTAGTTATTAATAGT
AATCAATTACGGGGTCATTAGTTCATAGCCCATATATGGAGTTCCGCGTTACATAACTTACGGTAAATGG
CCCGCCTGGCTGACCGCCCAACGACCCCCGCCCATTGACGTCAATAATGACGTATGTTCCCATAGTAACG
CCAATAGGGACTTTCCATTGACGTCAATGGGTGGAGTATTTACGGTAAACTGCCCACTTGGCAGTACATC
AAGTGTATCATATGCCAAGTACGCCCCCTATTGACGTCAATGACGGTAAATGGCCCGCCTGGCATTATGC
CCAGTACATGACCTTATGGGACTTTCCTACTTGGCAGTACATCTACGTATTAGTCATCGCTATTACCATG
GTGATGCGGTTTTGGCAGTACATCAATGGGCGTGGATAGCGGTTTGACTCACGGGGATTTCCAAGTCTCC
ACCCCATTGACGTCAATGGGAGTTTGTTTTGGCACCAAAATCAACGGGACTTTCCAAAATGTCGTAACAA
CTCCGCCCCATTGACGCAAATGGGCGGTAGGCGTGTACGGTGGGAGGTCTATATAAGCAGAGCTCGTTTA
GTGAACCGTCAGATCGCCTGGAGACGCCATCCACGCTGTTTTGACCTCCATAGAAGACACCGGGACCGAT
CCAGCCTCCGCGGCCGGGAACGGTGCATTGGAACGCGGATTCCCCGTGCCAAGAGTGACGTAAGTACCGC
CTATAGAGTCTATAGGCCCACCCCCTTGGCTTCTTATGCATGCTATACTGTTTTTGGCTTGGGGTCTATA
CACCCCCGCTTCCTCATGTTATAGGTGATGGTATAGCTTAGCCTATAGGTGTGGGTTATTGACCATTATT
GACCACTCCCCTATTGGTGACGATACTTTCCATTACTAATCCATAACATGGCTCTTTGCCACAACTCTCT
TTATTGGCTATATGCCAATACACTGTCCTTCAGAGACTGACACGGACTCTGTATTTTTACAGGATGGGGT
CTCATTTATTATTTACAAATTCACATATACAACACCACCGTCCCCAGTGCCCGCAGTTTTTATTAAACAT
AACGTGGGATCTCCACGCGAATCTCGGGTACGTGTTCCGGACATGGGCTCTTCTCCGGTAGCGGCGGAGC
TTCTACATCCGAGCCCTGCTCCCATGCCTCCAGCGACTCATGGTCGCTCGGCAGCTCCTTGCTCCTAACA
GTGGAGGCCAGACTTAGGCACAGCACGATGCCCACCACCACCAGTGTGCCGCACAAGGCCGTGGCGGTAG
GGTATGTGTCTGAAAATGAGCTCGGGGAGCGGGCTTGCACCGCTGACGCATTTGGAAGACTTAAGGCAGC
GGCAGAAGAAGATGCAGGCAGCTGAGTTGTTGTGTTCTGATAAGAGTCAGAGGTAACTCCCGTTGCGGTG
CTGTTAACGGTGGAGGGCAGTGTAGTCTGAGCAGTACTCGTTGCTGCCGCGCGCGCCACCAGACATAATA
GCTGACAGACTAACAGACTGTTCCTTTCCATGGGTCTTTTCTGCAGTCACCGTCCTTGACACGAAGCTTC
CCGGCCACAGCAATCGATCCATGACACAACCAGTGACAAGCAGTCCCCCAGTGAAACCGCATCCGCATCC
GAGTCCGATACCGATAAAGATTCTGAATCGGAGTGAGTGCCGCGTCCGAGAGCGTTCCCTGTCCACGTCC
ACCATCGGCGGAGCAGGTGTGCCTGAGGCCTCTAGACCACCATGAGCGTGCTGACACCATTGTTGCTCAG
AGGCCTCACTGGTTCAGCCAGGCGGCTGCCAGTCCCAAGAGCTAAGATCCATAGTCTGGGAGATCCAATG
TCAGTTCTCACTCCCCTTTTGCTTAGGGGACTGACCGGAAGCGCTCGGCGGTTGCCTGTCCCACGCGCCA
AGATTCACTCCCTGGGCGACCCTATGAGTGTCCTTACTCCTCTTTTGCTGAGAGGCTTGACAGGGAGCGC
TCGGAGGCTCCCAGTGCCTCGCGCAAAGATCCATTCTCTCGGAGATCCCATGTCCGTCCTCACTCCTCTG
CTGCTGCGCGGGCTTACAGGTTCCGCTCGCCGCCTGCCTGTTCCTCGGGCAAAGATACACAGTCTGGGCG
ATCCTCACCGGCGTGGAGGAGCATCTGGTGGAGCTAGTATGGTGAGCAAGGGCGAGGAGGATAACATGGC
CATCATCAAGGAGTTCATGCGCTTCAAGGTGCACATGGAGGGCTCCGTGAACGGCCACGAGTTCGAGATC
GAGGGCGAGGGCGAGGGCCGCCCCTACGAGGGCACCCAGACCGCCAAGCTGAAGGTGACCAAGGGTGGCC
CCCTGCCCTTCGCCTGGGACATCCTGTCCCCTCAGTTCATGTACGGCTCCAAGGCCTACGTGAAGCACCC
CGCCGACATCCCCGACTACTTGAAGCTGTCCTTCCCCGAGGGCTTCAAGTGGGAGCGCGTGATGAACTTC
GAGGACGGCGGCGTGGTGACCGTGACCCAGGACTCCTCCCTGCAGGACGGCGAGTTCATCTACAAGGTGA
AGCTGCGCGGCACCAACTTCCCCTCCGACGGCCCCGTAATGCAGAAGAAGACCATGGGCTGGGAGGCCTC
CTCCGAGCGGATGTACCCCGAGGACGGCGCCCTGAAGGGCGAGATCAAGCAGAGGCTGAAGCTGAAGGAC
GGCGGCCACTACGACGCTGAGGTCAAGACCACCTACAAGGCCAAGAAGCCCGTGCAGCTGCCCGGCGCCT
ACAACGTCAACATCAAGTTGGACATCACCTCCCACAACGAGGACTACACCATCGTGGAACAGTACGAACG
CGCCGAGGGTCGTCACTCTACCGGCGGCATGGACGAGCTGTACAAGGGAGGTTCAGGAGGTCGATCCGTG
AGCAAGGGCGAGGAGCTGTTCACCGGGGTGGTGCCCATCCTGGTCGAGCTGGACGGCGACGTAAACGGCC
ACAAGTTCAGCGTGTCCGGCGAGGGCGAGGGCGATGCCACCTACGGCAAGCTGACCCTGAAGTTCATCTC
CACCACCGGCAAGCTGCCCGTGCCCTGGCCCACCCTCGTGACCACCCTGACCTACGGCGTGCAGTGCTTC
AGCCGCTACCCCGACCACATGAAGCAGCACGACTTCTTCAAGTCCGCCATGCCCGAAGGCTACGTCCAGG
AGCGCACCATCTTCTTCAAGGACGACGGCAACTACAAGACCCGCGCCGAGGTGAAGTTCGAGGGCGACAC
CCTGGTGAACCGCATCGAGCTGAAGGGCATCGACTTCAAGGAGGACGGCAACATCCTGGGGCACAAGCTG
GAGTACAACTACAACTGCCACAACGTCTATATCATGGCCGACAAGCAGAAGAACGGCATCAAGGTGAACT
TCAAGATCCGCCACAACATCGAGGACGGCAGCGTGCAGCTCGCCGACCACTACCAGCAGAACACCCCCAT
CGGCGACGGCCCCGTGCTGCTGCCCGACAACCACTACCTGAGCACCTGCTCCGCCCTGAGCAAAGACCCC
AACGAGAAGCGCGATCACATGGTCCTGCTGGAGTTCGTGACCGCCGCCGGGATCACTCTCGGCATGGACG
AGCTGTACAAGTAATAAACTCGACGAATTCATTGATCATAATCAGCCATACCACATTTGTAGAGGTTTTA
CTTGCTTTAAAAAACCTCCCACACCTCCCCCTGAACCTGAAACATAAAATGAATGCAATTGTTGTTGTTA
ACTTGTTTATTGCAGCTTATAATGGTTACAAATAAAGCAATAGCATCACAAATTTCACAAATAAAGCATT
TTTTTCACTGCATTCTAGTTGTGGTTTGTCCAAACTCATCAATGTATCTTATCATGTCTGGATCCGTACC
GAGCTCGCGTAATCATGTCATAGCTGTTTCCTGTGTGAAATTGTTATCCGCTCACAATTCCACACAACAT
ACGAGCCGGAAGCATAAAGTGTAAAGCCTGGGGTGCCTAATGAGTGAGCTAACTACATTAATTGCGTTGC
GCTCACTGCCCGCTTTCCAGTCGGGAAACCTGTCGTGCCAGCTGCATTAATGAATCGGCCAACGCGCGGG
GAGAGGCGGTTTGCGTATTGGGCGCTCTTCCGCTTCCTCGCTCACTGACTCGCTGCGCTCGGTCGTTCGG
CTGCGGCGAGCGGTATCAGCTCACTCAAAGGCGGTAATACGGTTATCCACAGAATCAGGGGATAACGCAG
GAAAGAACATGTGAGCAAAAGGCCAGCAAAAGGCCAGGAACCGTAAAAAGGCCGCGTTGCTGGCGTTTTT
CCATAGGCTCCGCCCCCCTGACGAGCATCACAAAAATCGACGCTCAAGTCAGAGGTGGCGAAACCCGACA
GGACTATAAAGATACCAGGCGTTTCCCCCTGGAAGCTCCCTCGTGCGCTCTCCTGTTCCGACCCTGCCGC
TTACCGGATACCTGTCCGCCTTTCTCCCTTCGGGAAGCGTGGCGCTTTCTCATAGCTCACGCTGTAGGTA
TCTCAGTTCGGTGTAGGTCGTTCGCTCCAAGCTGGGCTGTGTGCACGAACCCCCCGTTCAGCCCGACCGC
TGCGCCTTATCCGGTAACTATCGTCTTGAGTCCAACCCGGTAAGACACGACTTATCGCCACTGGCAGCAG
CCACTGGTAACAGGATTAGCAGAGCGAGGTATGTAGGCGGTGCTACAGAGTTCTTGAAGTGGTGGCCTAA
CTACGGCTACACTAGAAGAACAGTATTTGGTATCTGCGCTCTGCTGAAGCCAGTTACCTTCGGAAAAAGA
GTTGGTAGCTCTTGATCCGGCAAACAAACCACCGCTGGTAGCGGTGGTTTTTTTGTTTGCAAGCAGCAGA
TTACGCGCAGAAAAAAAGGATCTCAAGAAGATCCTTTGATCTTTTCTACGGGGTCTGACGCTCAGTGGAA
CGAAAACTCACGTTAAGGGATTTTGGTCATGAGATTATCAAAAAGGATCTTCACCTAGATCCTTTTAAAT
TAAAAATGAAGTTTTAAATCAATCTAAAGTATATATGAGTAAACTTGGTCTGACAGTTACCAATGCTTAA
TCAGTGAGGCACCTATCTCAGCGATCTGTCTATTTCGTTCATCCATAGTTGCCTGACTCCCCGTCGTGTA
GATAACTACGATACGGGAGGGCTTACCATCTGGCCCCAGTGCTGCAATGATACCGCGAGACCCACGCTCA
CCGGCTCCAGATTTATCAGCAATAAACCAGCCAGCCGGAAGGGCCGAGCGCAGAAGTGGTCCTGCAACTT
TATCCGCCTCCATCCAGTCTATTAATTGTTGCCGGGAAGCTAGAGTAAGTAGTTCGCCAGTTAATAGTTT
GCGCAACGTTGTTGCCATTGCTACAGGCATCGTGGTGTCACGCTCGTCGTTTGGTATGGCTTCATTCAGC
TCCGGTTCCCAACGATCAAGGCGAGTTACATGATCCCCCATGTTGTGCAAAAAAGCGGTTAGCTCCTTCG
GTCCTCCGATCGTTGTCAGAAGTAAGTTGGCCGCAGTGTTATCACTCATGGTTATGGCAGCACTGCATAA
TTCTCTTACTGTCATGCCATCCGTAAGATGCTTTTCTGTGACTGGTGAGTACTCAACCAAGTCATTCTGA
GAATAGTGTATGCGGCGACCGAGTTGCTCTTGCCCGGCGTCAATACGGGATAATACCGCGCCACATAGCA
GAACTTTAAAAGTGCTCATCATTGGAAAACGTTCTTCGGGGCGAAAACTCTCAAGGATCTTACCGCTGTT
GAGATCCAGTTCGATGTAACCCACTCGTGCACCCAACTGATCTTCAGCATCTTTTACTTTCACCAGCGTT
TCTGGGTGAGCAAAAACAGGAAGGCAAAATGCCGCAAAAAAGGGAATAAGGGCGACACGGAAATGTTGAA
TACTCATACTCTTCCTTTTTCAATAAGCGGCCGCGGCCATGCCGGCCACTAGTCTCGAGGGCC
[37 nt withheld, positions 6084-6120]
AGATTGTATAAGCAAATATTTAAATTGTAAGCGTTAATATTTTGTTAAAATTCGCGTTAAATTTTTGTTA
AATCAGCTCATTTTTTAACCAATAGGCCGAAATCGGCAAAATCCCTTATAAATCAAAAGAATAGACCGAG
ATAGGGT
[37 nt withheld, positions 6268-6304]
AAAGAACGTGGACTCCAACGTCAAAGG
[49 nt withheld, positions 6332-6380]
T
[91 nt withheld, positions 6382-6472]
G
[124 nt withheld, positions 6474-6597]
GGGGATCCCTCGAGTTATTATTGAAGCATTTATCAGGGTTATTGTCTCATGAGCGGATACATATTTGAAT
GTATTTAGAAAAATAAACAAATAGGGGTTCCGCGCACATTTCCCCGAAAAGTGCCACCTGACGTCTAAGA
AACCATTATTATCATGACATTAACCTATAAAAATAGGCGTATCACGAGGCCCTTTCGTCTCGCGCGTTTC
GGTGATGACGGTGAAAACCTCTGACACATGCAGCTCCCGGAGACGGTCACAGCTTGTCTGTAAGCGGATG
CCGGGAGCAGACAAGCCCGTCAGGGCGCGTCAGCGGGTGTTGGCGGGTGTCGGGGCTGGCTTAACTATGC
GGCATCAGAGCAGATTGTACTGAGAGTGCACCATATGAAGACGTCGCCTCCTCACTACTTCTGGAATAGC
TCAGAGGCCGAGGCGGCCTCGGCCTCTGCATAAATAAAAAAAATTAGTCAGGGCGCCATTCGCCATTCAG
GCTGCGCAACTGTTGGGAAGGGCGATCGGTGCGGGCCTCTTCGCTATTACGCCAGCTGGCGAAAGGGGGA
TGTGCTGCAAGGCGATTAAGTTGGGTAACGCCAGGGTTTTCCCAGTCACGACGTTGTAAAACGACGGCCA
GTGCCCGTGTCAAGGACGGTGACTGCAGTGAATAATAAAATGTGTGTTTGTCCGAAATACGCGTTTTGAG
ATTTCTGTCGCCGACTAAATTCATGTCGCGCGATAGTGGTGTTTATCGCCGATAGAGATGGCGATATTGG
AAAAATCGATATTTGAAAATATGGCATATTGAAAATGTCGCCGATGTGAGTTTCTGTGTAACTGATATCG
CCATTTTTCCAAAAGTGATTTTTGGGCATACGCGATATCTGGCGATAGCGCTTATATCGTTTACGGGGGA
TGGCGATAGACGACTTTGGTGACTTGGGCGATTCTGTGTGTCGCAAATATCGCAGTTTCGATATAGGTGA
CAGACGATATGAGGCTATATCGCCGATAGAGGCGACATCAAGCTGGCACATGGCCAATGCATATCGATCT
ATACATTGAATCAATATTGGCCATTAGCCATATTATT
