>Addgene plasmid #107220 | GW1-mito-mCherry-roGFP2 | depositor partial sequence | sequence record 202527 | Covers the mito-mCherry-roGFP2 sequence
TCGGCGGAGCAGGTGTGCCTGAGGCCTCTAGACCACCATGAGCGTGCTGACACCATTGTTGCTCAGAGGC
CTCACTGGTTCAGCCAGGCGGCTGCCAGTCCCAAGAGCTAAGATCCATAGTCTGGGAGATCCAATGTCAG
TTCTCACTCCCCTTTTGCTTAGGGGACTGACCGGAAGCGCTCGGCGGTTGCCTGTCCCACGCGCCAAGAT
TCACTCCCTGGGCGACCCTATGAGTGTCCTTACTCCTCTTTTGCTGAGAGGCTTGACAGGGAGCGCTCGG
AGGCTCCCAGTGCCTCGCGCAAAGATCCATTCTCTCGGAGATCCCATGTCCGTCCTCACTCCTCTGCTGC
TGCGCGGGCTTACAGGTTCCGCTCGCCGCCTGCCTGTTCCTCGGGCAAAGATACACAGTCTGGGCGATCC
TCACCGGCGTGGAGGAGCATCTGGTGGAGCTAGTATGGTGAGCAAGGGCGAGGAGGATAACATGGCCATC
ATCAAGGAGTTCATGCGCTTCAAGGTGCACATGGAGGGCTCCGTGAACGGCCACGAGTTCGAGATCGAGG
GCGAGGGCGAGGGCCGCCCCTACGAGGGCACCCAGACCGCCAAGCTGAAGGTGACCAAGGGTGGCCCCCT
GCCCTTCGCCTGGGACATCCTGTCCCCTCAGTTCATGTACGGCTCCAAGGCCTACGTGAAGCACCCCGCC
GACATCCCCGACTACTTGAAGCTGTCCTTCCCCGAGGGCTTCAAGTGGGAGCGCGTGATGAACTTCGAGG
ACGGCGGCGTGGTGACCGTGACCCAGGACTCCTCCCTGCAGGACGGCGAGTTCATCTACAAGGTGAAGCT
GCGCGGCACCAACTTCCCCTCCGACGGCCCCGTAATGCAGAAGAAGACCATGGGCTGGGAGGCCTCCTCC
GAGCGGATGTACCCCGAGGACGGCGCCCTGAAGGGCGAGATCAAGCAGAGGCTGAAGCTGAAGGACGGCG
GCCACTACGACGCTGAGGTCAAGACCACCTACAAGGCCAAGAAGCCCGTGCAGCTGCCCGGCGCCTACAA
CGTCAACATCAAGTTGGACATCACCTCCCACAACGAGGACTACACCATCGTGGAACAGTACGAACGCGCC
GAGGGTCGTCACTCTACCGGCGGCATGGACGAGCTGTACAAGGGAGGTTCAGGAGGTCGATCCGTGAGCA
AGGGCGAGGAGCTGTTCACCGGGGTGGTGCCCATCCTGGTCGAGCTGGACGGCGACGTAAACGGCCACAA
GTTCAGCGTGTCCGGCGAGGGCGAGGGCGATGCCACCTACGGCAAGCTGACCCTGAAGTTCATCTCCACC
ACCGGCAAGCTGCCCGTGCCCTGGCCCACCCTCGTGACCACCCTGACCTACGGCGTGCAGTGCTTCAGCC
GCTACCCCGACCACATGAAGCAGCACGACTTCTTCAAGTCCGCCATGCCCGAAGGCTACGTCCAGGAGCG
CACCATCTTCTTCAAGGACGACGGCAACTACAAGACCCGCGCCGAGGTGAAGTTCGAGGGCGACACCCTG
GTGAACCGCATCGAGCTGAAGGGCATCGACTTCAAGGAGGACGGCAACATCCTGGGGCACAAGCTGGAGT
ACAACTACAACTGCCACAACGTCTATATCATGGCCGACAAGCAGAAGAACGGCATCAAGGTGAACTTCAA
GATCCGCCACAACATCGAGGACGGCAGCGTGCAGCTCGCCGACCACTACCAGCAGAACACCCCCATCGGC
GACGGCCCCGTGCTGCTGCCCGACAACCACTACCTGAGCACCTGCTCCGCCCTGAGCAAAGACCCCAACG
AGAAGCGCGATCACATGGTCCTGCTGGAGTTCGTGACCGCCGCCGGGATCACTCTCGGCATGGACGAGCT
GTACAAGTAATAAACTCG
